Addgene plasmid #117528: pEPOR0SP0018
Purpose: Level0 Golden Gate part: CDS, Sp-eCas9 1.1
Depositing lab: Nicola Patron. Depositing organization: Earlham Institute. Publication: Comparison of efficiency and specificity of CRISPR-associated (Cas) nucleases in plants: An expanded toolkit for precision genome engineering. Raitskin O, Schudoma C, West A, Patron NJ. PLoS One. 2019 Feb 27;14(2):e0211598. doi: 10.1371/journal.pone.0211598. eCollection 2019. PubMed 30811422.
Backbone
  Vector backbone: pICH41308
  Vector type: CRISPR
Growth in bacteria
  Bacterial resistance: Spectinomycin, 50 μg/mL
  Growth temperature: 37°C
  Growth strain: DH5alpha
  Copy number: High Copy
Gene/Insert
  Gene/Insert name: Sp-eCas9 1.1 (with stop codon)
  Species: Streptococcus pyogenes
  Mutation: K848A, K1003A, R1060A
  Cloning method: Restriction Enzyme; 5′ cloning site BpiI (destroyed during cloning); 3′ cloning site BpiI (destroyed during cloning)
Terms and licenses: Academic/Nonprofit Terms; Industry Terms: Not Available to Industry
Depositor comments: Compatible with MoClo, Loop Please visit https://www.biorxiv.org/content/early/2018/09/20/422766 for BioRxiv preprint
How to cite: pEPOR0SP0018 was a gift from Nicola Patron (Addgene plasmid # 117528 ; http://n2t.net/addgene:117528 ; RRID:Addgene_117528)
