[The description below was written by a language model from this plasmid's Addgene catalogue record and pLannotate feature annotations shown in this document.]
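Description:
pEPOR0SP0018 is a Level 0 Golden Gate part plasmid that supplies a coding sequence module for modular assembly, built in the pICH41308 acceptor backbone and classed as a CRISPR vector. It is a small (about 6.4 kb) bacterial cloning plasmid maintained in E. coli from a high-copy ColE1/pUC-type origin and selected with spectinomycin. Resistance comes from the aadA streptomycin/spectinomycin adenylyltransferase gene, which lies downstream of a bla-type promoter. The short integrase, gentamicin acetyltransferase and lacI fragments annotated nearby appear to be remnants carried over with the resistance cassette and backbone rather than functional genes.

The payload is the Streptococcus pyogenes Cas9 open reading frame, roughly 4.1 kb, in its enhanced-specificity form eCas9 1.1. It carries the K848A, K1003A and R1060A substitutions, which are generally understood to weaken non-specific contacts with the non-target DNA strand and so reduce off-target cleavage. The part includes its own stop codon, so it is meant to be used as a complete CDS rather than fused to a C-terminal tag. As expected for a Level 0 part, the feature table shows no promoter or terminator flanking the gene; these are supplied by other parts when a transcription unit is assembled. The insert was cloned through BpiI sites that were destroyed in the process, and the record notes compatibility with the MoClo and Loop assembly systems.

The associated work compares the efficiency and specificity of different Cas nucleases in plants. This part is therefore intended as a building block for plant genome-editing constructs that use the higher-fidelity nuclease variant.
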