Features (pLannotate 1.2.2; 7 found; start..end, strand, type, name):
    122..226     +  promoter       AmpR promoter: bla
    217..297     -  CDS            int (fragment): INT2_ECOLX - Protein inferred from homology: Swiss-Prot protein existence level 3. Putative integrase believed to be involved in the insertion of antibiotic resistance genes into plasmids and transposons. From Escherichia coli.
    385..441     +  CDS            GmR (fragment): gentamycin acetyltransferase; aacC1; confers resistance to gentamycin
    448..1236    +  CDS            aadA: S3AD_ECOLX - Experimental evidence at protein level: Swiss-Prot protein existence level 1. Mediates bacterial resistance to the antibiotics streptomycin and spectinomycin. From Escherichia coli.
   1410..1998    +  rep_origin     ori: high-copy-number ColE1/pMB1/pBR322/pUC origin of replication
   2181..2230    +  CDS            lacI (fragment): lac repressor; lacI; The lac repressor binds to the lac operator to inhibit transcription in E. coli. This inhibition can be relieved by adding lactose or isopropyl-β-D-thiogalactopyranoside (IPTG).
   2247..6350    +  CDS            Cas9: Cas9 (Csn1) endonuclease from the Streptococcus pyogenes Type II CRISPR/Cas system generates RNA-guided double strand breaks in DNA
>Addgene plasmid #117528 | pEPOR0SP0018 | addgene full sequence | sequence record 228007 | Addgene NGS Result
TGAGACCACGAAGTGGCTCTTCAGTGGACGAAAGGGCCTCGTGATACGCCTATTTTTATAGGTTAATGTC
ATGATAATAATGGTTTCTTAGACGTCAGGTGGCACTTTTCGGGGAAATGTGCGCGGAACCCCTATTTGTT
TATTTTTCTAAATACATTCAAATATGTATCCGCTCATGAGACAATAACCCTGATAAATGCTTCAATAATA
TTGAAAAAGGAAGAGTATGCGCTCACGCAACTGGTCCAGAACCTTGACCGAACGCAGCGGTGGTAACGGC
GCAGTGGCGGTTTTCATGGCTTGTTATGACTGTTTTTTTTTGGGGTACAGTCTATGCCTCGGGCATCCAA
GCAGCAAGCGCGTTACGCCGTGGGTCGATGTTTGATGTTATGGAGCAGCAACGATGTTACGCAGCAGGGC
AGTCGCCCTAAAACAAAGTTAAACATCATGAGGGAAGCGGTGATCGCCGAAGTATCGACTCAACTATCAG
AGGTAGTTGGCGTCATCGAGCGCCATCTCGAACCGACGTTGCTGGCCGTACATTTGTACGGCTCCGCAGT
GGATGGCGGCCTGAAGCCACACAGCGATATTGATTTGCTGGTTACGGTGACCGTAAGGCTTGATGAAACA
ACGCGGCGAGCTTTGATCAACGACCTTTTGGAAACTTCGGCTTCCCCTGGAGAGAGCGAGATTCTCCGCG
CTGTAGAAGTCACCATTGTTGTGCACGACGACATCATTCCGTGGCGTTATCCAGCTAAGCGCGAACTGCA
ATTTGGAGAATGGCAGCGCAATGACATTCTTGCAGGTATCTTCGAGCCAGCCACGATCGACATTGATCTG
GCTATCTTGCTGACAAAAGCAAGAGAACATAGCGTTGCCTTGGTAGGTCCAGCGGCGGAGGAACTCTTTG
ATCCGGTTCCTGAACAGGATCTATTTGAGGCGCTAAATGAAACCTTAACGCTATGGAACTCGCCGCCCGA
CTGGGCTGGCGATGAGCGAAATGTAGTGCTTACGTTGTCCCGCATTTGGTACAGCGCAGTAACCGGCAAA
ATCGCGCCGAAGGATGTCGCTGCCGACTGGGCAATGGAGCGCCTGCCGGCCCAGTATCAGCCCGTCATAC
TTGAAGCTAGACAGGCTTATCTTGGACAAGAAGAAGATCGCTTGGCCTCGCGCGCAGATCAGTTGGAAGA
ATTTGTCCATTACGTAAAAGGCGAGATCACCAAGGTAGTCGGCAAATAACTGTCAGACCAAGTTTACTCA
TATATACTTTAGATTGATTTAAAACTTCATTTTTAATTTAAAAGGATCTAGGTGAAGATCCTTTTTGATA
ATCTCATGACCAAAATCCCTTAACGTGAGTTTTCGTTCCACTGAGCGTCAGACCCCGTAGAAAAGATCAA
AGGATCTTCTTGAGATCCTTTTTTTCTGCGCGTAATCTGCTGCTTGCAAACAAAAAAACCACCGCTACCA
GCGGTGGTTTGTTTGCCGGATCAAGAGCTACCAACTCTTTTTCCGAAGGTAACTGGCTTCAGCAGAGCGC
AGATACCAAATACTGTTCTTCTAGTGTAGCCGTAGTTAGGCCACCACTTCAAGAACTCTGTAGCACCGCC
TACATACCTCGCTCTGCTAATCCTGTTACCAGTGGCTGCTGCCAGTGGCGATAAGTCGTGTCTTACCGGG
TTGGACTCAAGACGATAGTTACCGGATAAGGCGCAGCGGTCGGGCTGAACGGGGGGTTCGTGCACACAGC
CCAGCTTGGAGCGAACGACCTACACCGAACTGAGATACCTACAGCGTGAGCTATGAGAAAGCGCCACGCT
TCCCGAAGGGAGAAAGGCGGACAGGTATCCGGTAAGCGGCAGGGTCGGAACAGGAGAGCGCACGAGGGAG
CTTCCAGGGGGAAACGCCTGGTATCTTTATAGTCCTGTCGGGTTTCGCCACCTCTGACTTGAGCGTCGAT
TTTTGTGATGCTCGTCAGGGGGGCGGAGCCTATGGAAAAACGCCAGCAACGCGGCCTTTTTACGGTTCCT
GGCCTTTTGCTGGCCTTTTGCTCACATGTTCTTTCCTGCGTTATCCCCTGATTCTGTGGATAACCGTATT
ACCGCCTTTGAGTGAGCTGATACCGCTCGCCGCAGCCGAACGACCGAGCGCAGCGAGTCAGTGAGCGAGG
AAGCGGAAGAGCGCCCAATACGCAAACCGCCTCTCCCCGCGCGTTGGCCGATTCATTAATCACTCTGTGG
TCTCAAATGGACAAGAAGTACTCCATTGGGCTCGATATCGGCACAAACAGCGTCGGCTGGGCCGTCATTA
CGGACGAGTACAAGGTGCCGAGCAAAAAATTCAAAGTTCTGGGCAATACCGATCGCCACAGCATAAAGAA
GAACCTCATTGGCGCCCTCCTGTTCGACTCCGGGGAGACGGCCGAAGCCACGCGGCTCAAAAGAACAGCA
CGGCGCAGATATACCCGCAGAAAGAATCGGATCTGCTACCTGCAGGAGATCTTTAGTAATGAGATGGCTA
AGGTGGATGACTCTTTCTTCCATAGGCTGGAGGAGTCCTTTTTGGTGGAGGAGGATAAAAAGCACGAGCG
CCACCCAATCTTTGGCAATATCGTGGACGAGGTGGCGTACCATGAAAAGTACCCAACCATATATCATCTG
AGGAAGAAGCTTGTAGACAGTACTGATAAGGCTGACTTGCGGTTGATCTATCTCGCGCTGGCGCATATGA
TCAAATTTCGGGGACACTTCCTCATCGAGGGGGACCTGAACCCAGACAACAGCGATGTCGACAAACTCTT
TATCCAACTGGTTCAGACTTACAATCAGCTTTTCGAAGAGAACCCGATCAACGCATCCGGAGTTGACGCC
AAAGCAATCCTGAGCGCTAGGCTGTCCAAATCCCGGCGGCTCGAAAACCTCATCGCACAGCTCCCTGGGG
AGAAGAAGAACGGCCTGTTTGGTAATCTTATCGCCCTGTCACTCGGGCTGACCCCCAACTTTAAATCTAA
CTTCGACCTGGCCGAAGATGCCAAGCTTCAACTGAGCAAAGACACCTACGATGATGATCTCGACAATCTG
CTGGCCCAGATCGGCGACCAGTACGCAGACCTTTTTTTGGCGGCAAAGAACCTGTCAGACGCCATTCTGC
TGAGTGATATTCTGCGAGTGAACACGGAGATCACCAAAGCTCCGCTGAGCGCTAGTATGATCAAGCGCTA
TGATGAGCACCACCAAGACTTGACTTTGCTGAAGGCCCTTGTCAGACAGCAACTGCCTGAGAAGTACAAG
GAAATTTTCTTCGATCAGTCTAAAAATGGCTACGCCGGATACATTGACGGCGGAGCAAGCCAGGAGGAAT
TTTACAAATTTATTAAGCCCATCTTGGAAAAAATGGACGGCACCGAGGAGCTGCTGGTAAAGCTTAACAG
AGAAGATCTGTTGCGCAAACAGCGCACTTTCGACAATGGAAGCATCCCCCACCAGATTCACCTGGGCGAA
CTGCACGCTATCCTCAGGCGGCAAGAGGATTTCTACCCCTTTTTGAAAGATAACAGGGAAAAGATTGAGA
AAATCCTCACATTTCGGATACCCTACTATGTAGGCCCCCTCGCCCGGGGAAATTCCAGATTCGCGTGGAT
GACTCGCAAATCAGAAGAGACTATCACTCCCTGGAACTTCGAGGAAGTCGTGGATAAGGGGGCCTCTGCC
CAGTCCTTCATCGAAAGGATGACTAACTTTGATAAAAATCTGCCTAACGAAAAGGTGCTTCCTAAACACT
CTCTGCTGTACGAGTACTTCACAGTTTATAACGAGCTCACCAAGGTCAAATACGTCACAGAAGGGATGAG
AAAGCCAGCATTCCTGTCTGGAGAGCAGAAGAAAGCTATCGTGGACCTCCTCTTCAAGACGAACCGGAAA
GTTACCGTGAAACAGCTCAAAGAAGATTATTTCAAAAAGATTGAATGTTTCGACTCTGTTGAAATCAGCG
GAGTGGAGGATCGCTTCAACGCATCCCTGGGAACGTATCACGATCTCCTGAAAATCATTAAAGACAAGGA
CTTCCTGGACAATGAGGAGAACGAGGACATTCTTGAGGACATTGTCCTCACCCTTACGTTGTTTGAAGAT
AGGGAGATGATTGAAGAACGCTTGAAAACTTACGCTCATCTCTTCGACGACAAAGTCATGAAACAGCTCA
AGAGGCGCCGATATACAGGATGGGGGCGGCTGTCAAGAAAACTGATCAATGGGATCCGAGACAAGCAGAG
TGGAAAGACAATCCTGGATTTTCTTAAGTCCGATGGATTTGCCAACCGGAACTTCATGCAGTTGATCCAT
GATGACTCTCTCACCTTTAAGGAGGACATCCAGAAAGCACAAGTTTCTGGCCAGGGGGACAGTCTCCACG
AGCACATCGCTAATCTTGCAGGTAGCCCAGCTATCAAAAAGGGAATACTGCAGACCGTTAAGGTCGTGGA
TGAACTCGTCAAAGTAATGGGAAGGCATAAGCCCGAGAATATCGTTATCGAGATGGCCCGAGAGAACCAA
ACTACCCAGAAGGGACAGAAGAACAGTAGGGAAAGGATGAAGAGGATTGAAGAGGGTATAAAAGAACTGG
GGTCCCAAATCCTTAAGGAACACCCAGTTGAAAACACCCAGCTTCAGAATGAGAAGCTCTACCTGTACTA
CCTGCAGAACGGCAGGGACATGTACGTGGATCAGGAACTGGACATCAATCGGCTCTCCGACTACGACGTG
GATCATATCGTGCCCCAGTCTTTTCTCGCAGATGATTCTATTGATAATAAAGTGTTGACAAGATCCGATA
AAAATAGAGGGAAGAGTGATAACGTCCCCTCAGAAGAAGTTGTCAAGAAAATGAAAAATTATTGGCGGCA
GCTGCTGAACGCCAAACTGATCACACAACGGAAGTTCGATAATCTGACTAAGGCTGAACGAGGTGGCCTG
TCTGAGTTGGATAAAGCCGGCTTCATCAAAAGGCAGCTTGTTGAGACACGCCAGATCACCAAGCACGTGG
CCCAAATTCTCGATTCACGCATGAACACCAAGTACGATGAAAATGACAAACTGATTCGAGAGGTGAAAGT
TATTACTCTGAAGTCTAAGCTGGTTTCAGATTTCAGAAAGGACTTTCAGTTTTATAAGGTGAGAGAGATC
AACAATTACCACCATGCGCATGATGCCTACCTGAATGCAGTGGTAGGCACTGCACTTATCAAAAAATATC
CCGCGCTTGAATCTGAATTTGTTTACGGAGACTATAAAGTGTACGATGTTAGGAAAATGATCGCAAAGTC
TGAGCAGGAAATAGGCAAGGCCACCGCTAAGTACTTCTTTTACAGCAATATTATGAATTTTTTCAAGACC
GAGATTACACTGGCCAATGGAGAGATTCGGAAGGCACCACTTATCGAAACAAACGGAGAAACAGGAGAAA
TCGTGTGGGACAAGGGTAGGGATTTCGCGACAGTCCGGAAGGTCCTGTCCATGCCGCAGGTGAACATCGT
TAAAAAGACCGAAGTACAGACCGGAGGCTTCTCCAAGGAAAGTATCCTCCCGAAAAGGAACAGCGACAAG
CTGATCGCACGCAAAAAAGATTGGGACCCCAAGAAATACGGCGGATTCGATTCTCCTACAGTCGCTTACA
GTGTACTGGTTGTGGCCAAAGTGGAGAAAGGGAAGTCTAAAAAACTCAAAAGCGTCAAGGAACTGCTGGG
CATCACAATCATGGAGCGATCAAGCTTCGAAAAAAACCCCATCGACTTTCTCGAGGCGAAAGGATATAAA
GAGGTCAAAAAAGACCTCATCATTAAGCTTCCCAAGTACTCTCTCTTTGAGCTTGAAAACGGCCGGAAAC
GAATGCTCGCTAGTGCGGGCGAGCTGCAGAAAGGTAACGAGCTGGCACTGCCCTCTAAATACGTTAATTT
CTTGTATCTGGCCAGCCACTATGAAAAGCTCAAAGGATCTCCCGAAGATAATGAGCAGAAGCAGCTGTTC
GTGGAACAACACAAACACTACCTTGATGAGATCATCGAGCAAATAAGCGAATTCTCCAAAAGAGTGATCC
TCGCCGACGCTAACCTCGATAAGGTGCTTTCTGCTTACAATAAGCACAGGGATAAGCCCATCAGGGAGCA
GGCAGAAAACATTATCCACTTGTTTACTCTGACCAACTTGGGCGCGCCTGCAGCCTTCAAGTACTTCGAC
ACCACCATAGACAGAAAGCGGTACACCTCTACAAAGGAGGTCCTGGACGCCACACTGATTCATCAGTCAA
TTACGGGGCTCTATGAAACAAGAATCGACCTCTCTCAGCTCGGTGGAGACAGCAGGGCTGACCCCAAGAA
GAAGAGGAAGGTGTGAGCTT
